>Addgene plasmid #230320 | AiP13659 - pAAV-AiE0678m-minBG-SYFP2-P2A-3XFLAG-10aa-H2B-WPRE3-BGHpA (Alias: CN3659) | addgene full sequence | sequence record 470736 | Addgene NGS Result
GCCTATGACTGCCGAAATGTCTTGTTCTACTTATCTCTATGAGGAGCACTTAGTAAGATTGCTTTAAATA
AACATAGTGTCTTAGTCACAGTTCCATTTCTGTGAAGAGTCATTATGACCAAGGCAACTCTTATGCAAGA
AAGCATTTAATTGGAGCCTTGTTTACAGTTTCAGAGGTTTAGTTCATTGTTATCATGGTGGGGAGCATAG
CAGTACACAGGTGGGTGGTGGAGCAGTAGCTGAACACTACATGATGGATACGCGTGCGGCCGCAGGAACC
CCTAGTGATGGAGTTGGCCACTCCCTCTCTGCGCGCTCGCTCGCTCACTGAGGCCGGGCGACCAAAGGTC
GCCCGACGCCCGGGCGGCCTCAGTGAGCGAGCGAGCGCGCAGCTGCCTGCAGGACATGTGAGCAAAAGGC
CAGCAAAAGGCCAGGAACCGTAAAAAGGCCGCGTTGCTGGCGTTTTTCCATAGGCTCCGCCCCCCTGACG
AGCATCACAAAAATCGACGCTCAAGTCAGAGGTGGCGAAACCCGACAGGACTATAAAGATACCAGGCGTT
TCCCCCTGGAAGCTCCCTCGTGCGCTCTCCTGTTCCGACCCTGCCGCTTACCGGATACCTGTCCGCCTTT
CTCCCTTCGGGAAGCGTGGCGCTTTCTCATAGCTCACGCTGTAGGTATCTCAGTTCGGTGTAGGTCGTTC
GCTCCAAGCTGGGCTGTGTGCACGAACCCCCCGTTCAGCCCGACCGCTGCGCCTTATCCGGTAACTATCG
TCTTGAGTCCAACCCGGTAAGACACGACTTATCGCCACTGGCAGCAGCCACTGGTAACAGGATTAGCAGA
GCGAGGTATGTAGGCGGTGCTACAGAGTTCTTGAAGTGGTGGCCTAACTACGGCTACACTAGAAGAACAG
TATTTGGTATCTGCGCTCTGCTGAAGCCAGTTACCTTCGGAAAAAGAGTTGGTAGCTCTTGATCCGGCAA
ACAAACCACCGCTGGTAGCGGTGGTTTTTTTGTTTGCAAGCAGCAGATTACGCGCAGAAAAAAAGGATCT
CAAGAAGATCCTTTGATCTTTTCTACGGGGTCTGACGCTCAGTGGAACGAAAACTCACGTTAAGGGATTT
TGGTCATGAGATTATCAAAAAGGATCTTCACCTAGATCCTTTTAAATTAAAAATGAAGTTTTAAATCAAT
CTAAAGTATATATGAGTAAACTTGGTCTGACAGTTACCAATGCTTAATCAGTGAGGCACCTATCTCAGCG
ATCTGTCTATTTCGTTCATCCATAGTTGCCTGACTCCCCGTCGTGTAGATAACTACGATACGGGAGGGCT
TACCATCTGGCCCCAGTGCTGCAATGATACCGCGAGACCCACGCTCACCGGCTCCAGATTTATCAGCAAT
AAACCAGCCAGCCGGAAGGGCCGAGCGCAGAAGTGGTCCTGCAACTTTATCCGCCTCCATCCAGTCTATT
AATTGTTGCCGGGAAGCTAGAGTAAGTAGTTCGCCAGTTAATAGTTTGCGCAACGTTGTTGCCATTGCTA
CAGGCATCGTGGTGTCACGCTCGTCGTTTGGTATGGCTTCATTCAGCTCCGGTTCCCAACGATCAAGGCG
AGTTACATGATCCCCCATGTTGTGCAAAAAAGCGGTTAGCTCCTTCGGTCCTCCGATCGTTGTCAGAAGT
AAGTTGGCCGCAGTGTTATCACTCATGGTTATGGCAGCACTGCATAATTCTCTTACTGTCATGCCATCCG
TAAGATGCTTTTCTGTGACTGGTGAGTACTCAACCAAGTCATTCTGAGAATAGTGTATGCGGCGACCGAG
TTGCTCTTGCCCGGCGTCAATACGGGATAATACCGCGCCACATAGCAGAACTTTAAAAGTGCTCATCATT
GGAAAACGTTCTTCGGGGCGAAAACTCTCAAGGATCTTACCGCTGTTGAGATCCAGTTCGATGTAACCCA
CTCGTGCACCCAACTGATCTTCAGCATCTTTTACTTTCACCAGCGTTTCTGGGTGAGCAAAAACAGGAAG
GCAAAATGCCGCAAAAAAGGGAATAAGGGCGACACGGAAATGTTGAATACTCATACTCTTCCTTTTTCAA
TATTATTGAAGCATTTATCAGGGTTATTGTCTCATGAGCGGATACATATTTGAATGTATTTAGAAAAATA
AACAAATAGGGGTTCCGCGCACATTTCCCCGAAAAGTGCCACCTGACGTCTAAGAAACCATTATTATCAT
GACATTAACCTATAAAAATAGGCGTATCACGAGGCCCTTTCGTCTCGCGCGTTTCGGTGATGACGGTGAA
AACCTCTGACACATGCAGCTCCCGGAGACGGTCACAGCTTGTCTGTAAGCGGATGCCGGGAGCAGACAAG
CCCGTCAGGGCGCGTCAGCGGGTGTTGGCGGGTGTCGGGGCTGGCTTAACTATGCGGCATCAGAGCAGAT
TGTACTGAGAGTGCACCATAAAATTGTAAACGTTAATATTTTGTTAAAATTCGCGTTAAATTTTTGTTAA
ATCAGCTCATTTTTTAACCAATAGACCGAAATCGGCAAAATCCCTTATAAATCAAAAGAATAGCCCGAGA
TAGAGT
[37 nt withheld, positions 2597-2633]
AAAGAACGTGGACTCCAACGTCAAAGG
[141 nt withheld, positions 2661-2801]
G
[46 nt withheld, positions 2803-2848]
A
[95 nt withheld, positions 2850-2944]
TATGCGGTGTGAAATACCGCACAGATGCGTAAGGAGAAAATACCGCATCAGGCGCCCCTGCAGGCAGCTG
CGCGCTCGCTCGCTCACTGAGGCCGCCCGGGCAAAGCCCGGGCGTCGGGCGACCTTTGGTCGCCCGGCCT
CAGTGAGCGAGCGAGCGCGCAGAGAGGGAGTGGCCAACTCCATCACTAGGGGTTCCTGCGGCCGCTCGGT
CCGCACGTGAGATCTCATGCCTGCTATTGTCTTCCCAATCCTCCCCCTTGCTGTCCTGCCCCACCCCACC
CCCCAGAATAGAATGACACCTACTCAGACAATGCGATGCAATTTCCTCATTTTATTAGGAAAGGACAGTG
GGAGTGGCACCTTCCAGGGTCAAGGAAGGCACGGGGGAGGGGCAAACAACAGATGGCTGGCAACTAGAAG
GCACAGTCGAAGATCTCTCGAGCCACGGAATTGTCAGTGCCCAACAGCCGAGCCCCTGTCCAGCAGCGGG
CAAGGCAGGCGGCGATGAGTTCCGCCGTGGCAAGAACTAACCAGGATTTATACAAGGAGGAGAAAATGAA
AGCCATACGGGAAGCAATAGCATGATACAAAGGCATTAAAGCAGCGTATCCACATAGCGTAAAAGGAGCA
ACATAGTTAAGAATACCAGTCAATCTTTCACAAATTTTGTAATCCAGAGGTTGATTATGATATCGAATTC
GCGGCCGCGGCGCGCCTCATTACTTAGCGCTGGTGTACTTGGTGATGGCCTTAGTACCCTCGGACACGGC
GTGCTTGGCCAACTCCCCAGGCAGCAGCAGGCGCACGGCCGTCTGGATCTCCCGGGAGGTGATGGTCGAG
CGCTTGTTGTAATGCGCCAGGCGGGAAGCCTCTCCTGCGATGCGCTCGAAAATGTCGTTCACAAACGAAT
TCATGATGCCCATGGCCTTGGACGAAATGCCGGTGTCAGGGTGGACCTGCTTCAGAACCTTGTACACATA
GATGGAATAGCTCTCCTTGCGGCTGCGCTTGCGCTTCTTGCCGCCTTTCTTCTGCGCCTTAGTCACCGCC
TTCTTGGAGCCCTTTTTCGGGGCGGGAGCAGACTTCGCTGGCTCTGGGCCTCCGGAGCCTCCAGATCTGA
GTCCGGACTTGTCATCGTCATCCTTGTAATCGATGTCATGATCTTTATAATCTCCGTCATGGTCTTTGTA
GTCTCCACTAGCACCAGGCCCTGGATTCTCCTCTACATCCCCTGCCTGTTTCAACAGTGAGAAGTTGGTA
GCACCAGAGCCCTTGTACAGCTCGTCCATGCCGAGAGTGATCCCGGCGGCGGTCACGAACTCCAGCAGGA
CCATGTGATCGCGCTTCTCGTTGGGGTCTTTGCTCAGCTTGGACTGGTAGCTCAGGTAGTGGTTGTCGGG
CAGCAGCACGGGGCCGTCGCCGATGGGGGTGTTCTGCTGGTAGTGGTCGGCGAGCTGCACGCCGCCGTCC
TCGATGTTGTGGCGGATCTTGAAGTTGGCCTTGATGCCGTTCTTCTGCTTGTCGGCGGTGATATAGACGT
TGTGGCTGTTGTAGTTGTACTCCAGCTTGTGCCCCAGGATGTTGCCGTCCTCCTTGAAGTCGATGCCCTT
CAGCTCGATGCGGTTCACCAGGGTGTCGCCCTCGAACTTCACCTCGGCGCGGGTCTTGTAGTTGCCGTCG
TCTTTGAAGAAGATGGTGCGCTCCTGGACGTAGCCTTCGGGCATGGCGGACTTGAAGAAGTCGTGCTGCT
TCATGTGGTCGGGGTAGCGGGCGAAGCACTGCACGCCGTAGCCCAGGGTGGTCACGAGGGTGGGCCAGGG
CACGGGCAGCTTGCCGGTGGTGCAGATCAGCTTCAGGGTCAGCTTGCCGTAGGTGGCATCGCCCTCGCCC
TCGCCGGACACGCTGAACTTGTGGCCGTTGACATCGCCGTCCAGCTCGACCAGGATGGGCACCACCCCGG
TGAACAGCTCCTCGCCCTTGGAGACCATGGTGGCGACCGGTAGCGCTAGCTTCGAAAGATCTGGATCCCA
GAAGCAAATGTAAGCAATAGATGGCTCTGCCCTGACTTTTATGCCCAGCCCGAGCTCATACATATACACT
GTTCAAAACTACTCACCAGCCTATATTTCATCGATG
Features (pLannotate 1.2.2; 16 found; start..end, strand, type, name):
    309..336     -  repeat_region  AAV2 ITR (fragment): inverted terminal repeat of adeno-associated virus serotype 2 inverted
    365..392     -  repeat_region  AAV2 ITR (fragment): inverted terminal repeat of adeno-associated virus serotype 2 inverted
    465..1053    -  rep_origin     ori: high-copy-number ColE1/pMB1/pBR322/pUC origin of replication
   1224..2084    -  CDS            AmpR: β-lactamase; bla; confers resistance to ampicillin, carbenicillin, and related antibiotics
   2085..2189    -  promoter       AmpR promoter: bla
   2284..2319    +  CDS            rop (fragment): Rop protein, which maintains plasmids at low copy number; rop
   2421..2470    +  misc_feature   bom (fragment): basis of mobility region from pBR322
   2471..2926    -  rep_origin     f1 ori (sequence partly withheld): f1 bacteriophage origin of replication; arrow indicates direction of (+) strand synthesis
   2945..2996    +  misc_feature   bom (fragment): basis of mobility region from pBR322
   3001..3141    -  repeat_region  AAV2 ITR: inverted terminal repeat of adeno-associated virus serotype 2 inverted
   3259..3370    -  polyA_signal   bGH poly(A) signal: bovine growth hormone polyadenylation signal
   3387..3467    -  misc_feature   WPRE (fragment): woodchuck hepatitis virus posttranscriptional regulatory element
   3473..3630    -  misc_feature   WPRE (fragment): woodchuck hepatitis virus posttranscriptional regulatory element
   3664..4041    -  CDS            H2B: human histone H2B; HIST1H2BJ
   4072..4137    -  CDS            3xFLAG: three tandem FLAG® epitope tags, followed by an enterokinase cleavage site
   4216..4932    -  CDS            SYFP2: SYFP2 is a basic (constitutively fluorescent) yellow fluorescent protein published in 2006, derived from Aequorea victoria. It is reported to be a very rapidly-maturing monomer with moderate acid sensitivity.
