[The description below was written by a language model from this plasmid's Addgene catalogue record and pLannotate feature annotations shown in this document.]
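Description:
AiP13659 (alias CN3659) is an AAV transfer plasmid built on a pAAV2 backbone, designed for packaging a cell-type-targeting reporter cassette into recombinant adeno-associated virus for delivery to the brain. It is propagated in bacteria through a high-copy ColE1/pUC-type origin with ampicillin selection (β-lactamase under its own promoter). The backbone also carries an f1 phage origin and short remnants of pBR322 rop and bom sequences. AAV2 inverted terminal repeats flank the expression cassette and provide the signals for genome replication and encapsidation. The automated annotation detects one ITR in full and the other only as short fragments, which may simply reflect how this repeat-rich region was matched. The recorded recombination-deficient host strain is consistent with the need to keep ITRs stable.

The payload is driven by the enhancer AiE0678m placed upstream of a minimal β-globin promoter (minBG). The minimal promoter supplies little activity by itself, so expression depends on the enhancer, which is intended to restrict transgene expression to particular brain cell populations; the record does not say which populations. Neither the enhancer nor minBG appears in the feature table, though an unannotated stretch upstream of SYFP2 is where they would sit. The open reading frame encodes the yellow fluorescent protein SYFP2, a P2A self-cleaving peptide, and then human histone H2B tagged at its N-terminus with 3xFLAG via a 10-amino-acid linker. One transcript therefore yields a free fluorescent reporter that labels the cell plus a chromatin-bound, epitope-tagged nuclear marker. A shortened WPRE (WPRE3) boosts transcript stability and expression, and a bovine growth hormone polyadenylation signal terminates the transcript. The construct belongs to a suite of enhancer AAVs for genetic access to cortical cell types and serves to label the cells in which the enhancer is active.
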