Addgene plasmid #230320: AiP13659 - pAAV-AiE0678m-minBG-SYFP2-P2A-3XFLAG-10aa-H2B-WPRE3-BGHpA (Alias: CN3659)
Purpose: AiE0678m is an enhancer sequence, designed to drive AAV-mediated transgene expression in specific populations of brain cells
Depositing lab: Allen Institute for Brain Science & Boaz Levi. Depositing organization: Allen Institute. Publication: A suite of enhancer AAVs and transgenic mouse lines for genetic access to cortical cell types. Ben-Simon Y, Hooper M, Narayan S, Daigle TL, Dwivedi D, Way SW, Oster A, Stafford DA, Mich JK, Taormina MJ, Martinez RA, Opitz-Araya X, Roth JR, Alexander JR, Allen S, Amster A, Arbuckle J, Ayala A, Baker PM, Bakken TE, Barcelli T, Barta S, Bendrick J, Bertagnolli D, Bielstein C, Bishwakarma P, Bowlus J, Boyer G, Brouner K, Casian B, Casper T, Chakka AB, Chakrabarty R, Chance RK, Chavan S, Clark M, Colbert K, Collman F, Daniel S, Departee M, DiValentin P, Donadio N, Dotson N, Egdorf T, Fliss T, Gabitto M, Garcia J, Gary A, Gasperini M, Gloe J, Goldy J, Gore BB, Graybuck L, Greisman N, Haeseleer F, Halterman C, Haradon Z, Hastings SD, Helback O, Ho W, Hockemeyer D, Huang C, Huff S, Hunker A, Johansen N, Jones D, Juneau Z, Kalmbach B, Kannan M, Khem S, Kussick E, Kutsal R, Larsen R, Lee C, Lee AY, Leibly M, Lenz GH, Li S, Liang E, Lusk N, Madigan Z, Malloy J, Malone J, McCue R, Melchor J, Mollenkopf T, Moosman S, Morin E, Newman D, Ng L, Ngo K, Omstead V, Otto S, Oyama A, Pena N, Pham T, Phillips E, Pom CA, Potekhina L, Ransford S, Ray PL, Rette D, Reynoldson C, Rimorin C, Rocha D, Ruiz A, Sanchez REA, Sawyer L, Sedeno-Cortes A, Sevigny JP, Shapovalova N, Shepard N, Shulga L, Sigler AR, Siverts L, Soliman S, Somasundaram S, Staats B, Stewart K, Szelenyi E, Tieu M, Trader C, Tran A, van Velthoven CTJ, Walker M, Wang Y, Weed N, Wirthlin M, Wood T, Wynalda B, Yao Z, Zhou T, Ariza J, Dee N, Reding M, Ronellenfitch K, Mufti S, Sunkin SM, Smith KA, Esposito L, Waters J, Thyagarajan B, Yao S, Lein ES, Zeng H, Levi BP, Ngai J, Ting JT, Tasic B. Cell. 2025 May 16:S0092-8674(25)00513-6. doi: 10.1016/j.cell.2025.05.002. PubMed 40403729.
Backbone
  Vector backbone: pAAV2
  Vector type: AAV
Growth in bacteria
  Bacterial resistance: Ampicillin, 100 μg/mL
  Growth temperature: 37°C
  Growth strain: NEB Stable
  Copy number: High Copy
Gene/Insert
  Gene/Insert name: SYFP2-P2A-3XFLAG-10aa-H2B
  Species: Synthetic
  Promoter: minBG
  Cloning method: Gibson Cloning
Terms and licenses: Academic/Nonprofit Terms; Industry Terms: Not Available to Industry
How to cite: AiP13659 - pAAV-AiE0678m-minBG-SYFP2-P2A-3XFLAG-10aa-H2B-WPRE3-BGHpA (Alias: CN3659) was a gift from Allen Institute for Brain Science & Boaz Levi (Addgene plasmid # 230320 ; http://n2t.net/addgene:230320 ; RRID:Addgene_230320)
